>Addgene plasmid #221489 | pLX-EF1a_NKX2-1_HD_160-223AA | addgene full sequence | sequence record 437749 | Addgene NGS Result
TGTAGTCTTATGCAATACTCTTGTAGTCTTGCAACATGGTAACGATGAGTTAGCAACATGCCTTACAAGG
AGAGAAAAAGCACCGTGCATGCCGATTGGTGGAAGTAAGGTGGTACGATCGTGCCTTATTAGGAAGGCAA
CAGACGGGTCTGACATGGATTGGACGAACCACTGAATTGCCGCATTGCAGAGATATTGTATTTAAGTGCC
TAGCTCGATACATAAACGGGTCTCTCTGGTTAGACCAGATCTGAGCCTGGGAGCTCTCTGGCTAACTAGG
GAACCCACTGCTTAAGCCTCAATAAAGCTTGCCTTGAGTGCTTCAAGTAGTGTGTGCCCGTCTGTTGTGT
GACTCTGGTAACTAGAGATCCCTCAGACCCTTTTAGTCAGTGTGGAAAATCTCTAGCAGTGGCGCCCGAA
CAGGGACTTGAAAGCGAAAGGGAAACCAGAGGAGCTCTCTCGACGCAGGACTCGGCTTGCTGAAGCGCGC
ACGGCAAGAGGCGAGGGGCGGCGACTGGTGAGTACGCCAAAAATTTTGACTAGCGGAGGCTAGAAGGAGA
GAGATGGGTGCGAGAGCGTCAGTATTAAGCGGGGGAGAATTAGATCGCGATGGGAAAAAATTCGGTTAAG
GCCAGGGGGAAAGAAAAAATATAAATTAAAACATATAGTATGGGCAAGCAGGGAGCTAGAACGATTCGCA
GTTAATCCTGGCCTGTTAGAAACATCAGAAGGCTGTAGACAAATACTGGGACAGCTACAACCATCCCTTC
AGACAGGATCAGAAGAACTTAGATCATTATATAATACAGTAGCAACCCTCTATTGTGTGCATCAAAGGAT
AGAGATAAAAGACACCAAGGAAGCTTTAGACAAGATAGAGGAAGAGCAAAACAAAAGTAAGACCACCGCA
CAGCAAGCGGCCGCTGATCTTCAGACCTGGAGGAGGAGATATGAGGGACAATTGGAGAAGTGAATTATAT
AAATATAAAGTAGTAAAAATTGAACCATTAGGAGTAGCACCCACCAAGGCAAAGAGAAGAGTGGTGCAGA
GAGAAAAAAGAGCAGTGGGAATAGGAGCTTTGTTCCTTGGGTTCTTGGGAGCAGCAGGAAGCACTATGGG
CGCAGCGTCAATGACGCTGACGGTACAGGCCAGACAATTATTGTCTGGTATAGTGCAGCAGCAGAACAAT
TTGCTGAGGGCTATTGAGGCGCAACAGCATCTGTTGCAACTCACAGTCTGGGGCATCAAGCAGCTCCAGG
CAAGAATCCTGGCTGTGGAAAGATACCTAAAGGATCAACAGCTCCTGGGGATTTGGGGTTGCTCTGGAAA
ACTCATTTGCACCACTGCTGTGCCTTGGAATGCTAGTTGGAGTAATAAATCTCTGGAACAGATTTGGAAT
CACACGACCTGGATGGAGTGGGACAGAGAAATTAACAATTACACAAGCTTAATACACTCCTTAATTGAAG
AATCGCAAAACCAGCAAGAAAAGAATGAACAAGAATTATTGGAATTAGATAAATGGGCAAGTTTGTGGAA
TTGGTTTAACATAACAAATTGGCTGTGGTATATAAAATTATTCATAATGATAGTAGGAGGCTTGGTAGGT
TTAAGAATAGTTTTTGCTGTACTTTCTATAGTGAATAGAGTTAGGCAGGGATATTCACCATTATCGTTTC
AGACCCACCTCCCAACCCCGAGGGGACCCATGCATTGCATCTCAATTAGTCAGCAACCAGGTGTGGAAAG
TCCCCAGGCTCCCCAGCAGGCAGAAGTATGCAAAGCATGCGTCTCAATTAGTCAGCAACCATAGTCCCGC
CCCTAACTCCGCCCATCCCGCCCCTAACTCCGCCCAGTTCCGCCCATTCTCCGCCCCATGGCTGACTAAT
TTTTTTTATTTATGCAGAGGCCGAGGCCGCCTCGGCCTCTGAGCTATTCCAGAAGTAGTGAGGAGGCTTT
TTTGGAGGCCTAGGCTTTTGCAAAAAGCTTTCTAGAGGTACCACCGGAGCTTACCATGACCGAGTACAAG
CCCACGGTGCGCCTCGCCACCCGCGACGACGTCCCCAGGGCCGTACGCACCCTCGCCGCCGCGTTCGCCG
ACTACCCCGCCACGCGCCACACCGTCGATCCGGACCGCCACATCGAGCGGGTCACCGAGCTGCAAGAACT
CTTCCTCACGCGCGTCGGGCTCGACATCGGCAAGGTGTGGGTCGCGGACGACGGCGCCGCCGTGGCGGTC
TGGACCACGCCGGAGAGCGTCGAAGCGGGGGCGGTGTTCGCCGAGATCGGCCCGCGCATGGCCGAGTTGA
GCGGTTCCCGGCTGGCCGCGCAGCAACAGATGGAAGGCCTCCTGGCGCCGCACCGGCCCAAGGAGCCCGC
GTGGTTCCTGGCCACCGTCGGCGTCTCGCCCGACCACCAGGGCAAGGGTCTGGGCAGCGCCGTCGTGCTC
CCCGGAGTGGAGGCGGCCGAGCGCGCCGGGGTGCCCGCCTTCCTGGAGACCTCCGCGCCCCGCAACCTCC
CCTTCTACGAGCGGCTCGGCTTCACCGTCACCGCCGACGTCGAGGTGCCCGAAGGACCGCGCACCTGGTG
CATGACCCGCAAGCCCGGTGCCAGTTAACGAATTCTAGATCTTGAGACAAATGGCAGTATTCATCCACAA
TTTTAAAAGAAAAGGGGGGATTGGGGGGTACAGTGCAGGGGAAAGAATAGTAGACATAATAGCAACAGAC
ATACAAACTAAAGAATTACAAAAACAAATTACAAAAATTCAAAATTTTCGGGTTTATTACAGGGACAGCA
GAGATCCACTTTGGCGCCGGCTCGAGGCCTGCAGGTGCAAAGATGGATAAAGTTTTAAACAGAGAGGAAT
CTTTGCAGCTAATGGACCTTCTAGGTCTTGAAAGGAGTGGGAATTGGCTCCGGTGCCCGTCAGTGGGCAG
AGCGCACATCGCCCACAGTCCCCGAGAAGTTGGGGGGAGGGGTCGGCAATTGAACCGGTGCCTAGAGAAG
GTGGCGCGGGGTAAACTGGGAAAGTGATGTCGTGTACTGGCTCCGCCTTTTTCCCGAGGGTGGGGGAGAA
CCGTATATAAGTGCAGTAGTCGCCGTGAACGTTCTTTTTCGCAACGGGTTTGCCGCCAGAACACAGGTAA
GTGCCGTGTGTGGTTCCCGCGGGCCTGGCCTCTTTACGGGTTATGGCCCTTGCGTGCCTTGAATTACTTC
CACCTGGCTGCAGTACGTGATTCTTGATCCCGAGCTTCGGGTTGGAAGTGGGTGGGAGAGTTCGAGGCCT
TGCGCTTAAGGAGCCCCTTCGCCTCGTGCTTGAGTTGAGGCCTGGCCTGGGCGCTGGGGCCGCCGCGTGC
GAATCTGGTGGCACCTTCGCGCCTGTCTCGCTGCTTTCGATAAGTCTCTAGCCATTTAAAATTTTTGATG
ACCTGCTGCGACGCTTTTTTTCTGGCAAGATAGTCTTGTAAATGCGGGCCAAGATCTGCACACTGGTATT
TCGGTTTTTGGGGCCGCGGGCGGCGACGGGGCCCGTGCGTCCCAGCGCACATGTTCGGCGAGGCGGGGCC
TGCGAGCGCGGCCACCGAGAATCGGACGGGGGTAGTCTCAAGCTGGCCGGCCTGCTCTGGTGCCTGGCCT
CGCGCCGCCGTGTATCGCCCCGCCCTGGGCGGCAAGGCTGGCCCGGTCGGCACCAGTTGCGTGAGCGGAA
AGATGGCCGCTTCCCGGCCCTGCTGCAGGGAGCTCAAAATGGAGGACGCGGCGCTCGGGAGAGCGGGCGG
GTGAGTCACCCACACAAAGGAAAAGGGCCTTTCCGTCCTCAGCCGTCGCTTCATGTGACTCCACGGAGTA
CCGGGCGCCGTCCAGGCACCTCGATTAGTTCTCGAGCTTTTGGAGTACGTCGTCTTTAGGTTGGGGGGAG
GGGTTTTATGCGATGGAGTTTCCCCACACTGAGTGGGTGGAGACTGAAGTTAGGCCAGCTTGGCACTTGA
TGTAATTCTCCTTGGAATTTGCCCTTTTTGAGTTTGGATCTTGGTTCATTCTCAAGCCTCAGACAGTGGT
TCAAAGTTTTTTTCTTCCATTTCAGGTGTCGTGAGGCTAGCATCGATTGATCAACAAGTTTGTACAAAAA
AGTTGGCACCATGCCGCGCAGGAAGCGCCGGGTGCTCTTCTCGCAGGCGCAGGTGTACGAGCTGGAGCGA
CGCTTCAAGCAACAGAAGTACCTGTCGGCGCCGGAGCGCGAGCACCTGGCCAGCATGATCCACCTGACGC
CCACGCAGGTCAAGATCTGGTTCCAGAACCACCGCTACAAAATGAAGCGCCAGGCCAAGGACAAGTTGCC
AACTTTCTTGTACAAAGTGGTTGATATCGGTAAGCCTATCCCTAACCCTCTCCTCGGTCTCGATTCTACG
TAGTAATGAACTAGTACCGGTTAAGTCGACAATCAACGCGTTAAGTCGACAATCAACCTCTGGATTACAA
AATTTGTGAAAGATTGACTGGTATTCTTAACTATGTTGCTCCTTTTACGCTATGTGGATACGCTGCTTTA
ATGCCTTTGTATCATGCTATTGCTTCCCGTATGGCTTTCATTTTCTCCTCCTTGTATAAATCCTGGTTGC
TGTCTCTTTATGAGGAGTTGTGGCCCGTTGTCAGGCAACGTGGCGTGGTGTGCACTGTGTTTGCTGACGC
AACCCCCACTGGTTGGGGCATTGCCACCACCTGTCAGCTCCTTTCCGGGACTTTCGCTTTCCCCCTCCCT
ATTGCCACGGCGGAACTCATCGCCGCCTGCCTTGCCCGCTGCTGGACAGGGGCTCGGCTGTTGGGCACTG
ACAATTCCGTGGTGTTGTCGGGGAAATCATCGTCCTTTCCTTGGCTGCTCGCCTGTGTTGCCACCTGGAT
TCTGCGCGGGACGTCCTTCTGCTACGTCCCTTCGGCCCTCAATCCAGCGGACCTTCCTTCCCGCGGCCTG
CTGCCGGCTCTGCGGCCTCTTCCGCGTCTTCGCCTTCGCCCTCAGACGAGTCGGATCTCCCTTTGGGCCG
CCTCCCCGCGTCGACTTTAAGACCAATGACTTACAAGGCAGCTGTAGATCTTAGCCACTTTTTAAAAGAA
AAGGGGGGACTGGAAGGGCTAATTCACTCCCAACGAAGACAAGATCTGCTTTTTGCTTGTACTGGGTCTC
TCTGGTTAGACCAGATCTGAGCCTGGGAGCTCTCTGGCTAACTAGGGAACCCACTGCTTAAGCCTCAATA
AAGCTTGCCTTGAGTGCTTCAAGTAGTGTGTGCCCGTCTGTTGTGTGACTCTGGTAACTAGAGATCCCTC
AGACCCTTTTAGTCAGTGTGGAAAATCTCTAGCAGTACGTATAGTAGTTCATGTCATCTTATTATTCAGT
ATTTATAACTTGCAAAGAAATGAATATCAGAGAGTGAGAGGAACTTGTTTATTGCAGCTTATAATGGTTA
CAAATAAAGCAATAGCATCACAAATTTCACAAATAAAGCATTTTTTTCACTGCATTCTAGTTGTGGTTTG
TCCAAACTCATCAATGTATCTTATCATGTCTGGCTCTAGCTATCCCGCCCCTAACTCCGCCCATCCCGCC
CCTAACTCCGCCCAGTTCCGCCCATTCTCCGCCCCATGGCTGACTAATTTTTTTTATTTATGCAGAGGCC
GAGGCCGCCTCGGCCTCTGAGCTATTCCAGAAGTAGTGAGGAGGCTTTTTTGGAGGCCTAGGGACGTACC
CAATTCGCCCTATAGTGAGTCGTATTACGCGCGCTCACTGGCCGTCGTTTTACAACGTCGTGACTGGGAA
AACCCTGGCGTTACCCAACTTAATCGCCTTGCAGCACATCCCCCTTTCGCCAGCTGGCGTAATAGCGAAG
AGGCCCGCACCGATCGCCCTTCCCAACAGTTGCGCAGCCTGAATGGCGAATGGG
[124 nt withheld, positions 5935-6058]
C
[91 nt withheld, positions 6060-6150]
A
[49 nt withheld, positions 6152-6200]
CCTTTGACGTTGGAGTCCACGTTCTTT
[37 nt withheld, positions 6228-6264]
ACCCTATCTCGGTCTATTCTTTTGATTTATAAGGGATTTTGCCGATTTCGGCCTATTGGTTAAAAAATGA
GCTGATTTAACAAAAATTTAACGCGAATTTTAACAAAATATTAACGCTTACAATTTAGGTGGCACTTTTC
GGGGAAATGTGCGCGGAACCCCTATTTGTTTATTTTTCTAAATACATTCAAATATGTATCCGCTCATGAG
ACAATAACCCTGATAAATGCTTCAATAATATTGAAAAAGGAAGAGTATGAGTATTCAACATTTCCGTGTC
GCCCTTATTCCCTTTTTTGCGGCATTTTGCCTTCCTGTTTTTGCTCACCCAGAAACGCTGGTGAAAGTAA
AAGATGCTGAAGATCAGTTGGGTGCACGAGTGGGTTACATCGAACTGGATCTCAACAGCGGTAAGATCCT
TGAGAGTTTTCGCCCCGAAGAACGTTTTCCAATGATGAGCACTTTTAAAGTTCTGCTATGTGGCGCGGTA
TTATCCCGTATTGACGCCGGGCAAGAGCAACTCGGTCGCCGCATACACTATTCTCAGAATGACTTGGTTG
AGTACTCACCAGTCACAGAAAAGCATCTTACGGATGGCATGACAGTAAGAGAATTATGCAGTGCTGCCAT
AACCATGAGTGATAACACTGCGGCCAACTTACTTCTGACAACGATCGGAGGACCGAAGGAGCTAACCGCT
TTTTTGCACAACATGGGGGATCATGTAACTCGCCTTGATCGTTGGGAACCGGAGCTGAATGAAGCCATAC
CAAACGACGAGCGTGACACCACGATGCCTGTAGCAATGGCAACAACGTTGCGCAAACTATTAACTGGCGA
ACTACTTACTCTAGCTTCCCGGCAACAATTAATAGACTGGATGGAGGCGGATAAAGTTGCAGGACCACTT
CTGCGCTCGGCCCTTCCGGCTGGCTGGTTTATTGCTGATAAATCTGGAGCCGGTGAGCGTGGGTCTCGCG
GTATCATTGCAGCACTGGGGCCAGATGGTAAGCCCTCCCGTATCGTAGTTATCTACACGACGGGGAGTCA
GGCAACTATGGATGAACGAAATAGACAGATCGCTGAGATAGGTGCCTCACTGATTAAGCATTGGTAACTG
TCAGACCAAGTTTACTCATATATACTTTAGATTGATTTAAAACTTCATTTTTAATTTAAAAGGATCTAGG
TGAAGATCCTTTTTGATAATCTCATGACCAAAATCCCTTAACGTGAGTTTTCGTTCCACTGAGCGTCAGA
CCCCGTAGAAAAGATCAAAGGATCTTCTTGAGATCCTTTTTTTCTGCGCGTAATCTGCTGCTTGCAAACA
AAAAAACCACCGCTACCAGCGGTGGTTTGTTTGCCGGATCAAGAGCTACCAACTCTTTTTCCGAAGGTAA
CTGGCTTCAGCAGAGCGCAGATACCAAATACTGTTCTTCTAGTGTAGCCGTAGTTAGGCCACCACTTCAA
GAACTCTGTAGCACCGCCTACATACCTCGCTCTGCTAATCCTGTTACCAGTGGCTGCTGCCAGTGGCGAT
AAGTCGTGTCTTACCGGGTTGGACTCAAGACGATAGTTACCGGATAAGGCGCAGCGGTCGGGCTGAACGG
GGGGTTCGTGCACACAGCCCAGCTTGGAGCGAACGACCTACACCGAACTGAGATACCTACAGCGTGAGCT
ATGAGAAAGCGCCACGCTTCCCGAAGGGAGAAAGGCGGACAGGTATCCGGTAAGCGGCAGGGTCGGAACA
GGAGAGCGCACGAGGGAGCTTCCAGGGGGAAACGCCTGGTATCTTTATAGTCCTGTCGGGTTTCGCCACC
TCTGACTTGAGCGTCGATTTTTGTGATGCTCGTCAGGGGGGCGGAGCCTATGGAAAAACGCCAGCAACGC
GGCCTTTTTACGGTTCCTGGCCTTTTGCTGGCCTTTTGCTCACATGTTCTTTCCTGCGTTATCCCCTGAT
TCTGTGGATAACCGTATTACCGCCTTTGAGTGAGCTGATACCGCTCGCCGCAGCCGAACGACCGAGCGCA
GCGAGTCAGTGAGCGAGGAAGCGGAAGAGCGCCCAATACGCAAACCGCCTCTCCCCGCGCGTTGGCCGAT
TCATTAATGCAGCTGGCACGACAGGTTTCCCGACTGGAAAGCGGGCAGTGAGCGCAACGCAATTAATGTG
AGTTAGCTCACTCATTAGGCACCCCAGGCTTTACACTTTATGCTTCCGGCTCGTATGTTGTGTGGAATTG
TGAGCGGATAACAATTTCACACAGGAAACAGCTATGACCATGATTACGCCAAGCGCGCAATTAACCCTCA
CTAAAGGGAACAAAAGCTGGAGCTGCAAGCTTAA
Features (pLannotate 1.2.2; 33 found; start..end, strand, type, name):
      1..227     +  promoter       RSV promoter: Rous sarcoma virus enhancer/promoter
    228..408     +  LTR            5' LTR (truncated): truncated 5' long terminal repeat (LTR) from HIV-1
    455..580     +  misc_feature   HIV-1 Ψ: packaging signal of human immunodeficiency virus type 1
    564..927     +  CDS            HIV-1 gag (fragment): gag protein from human immunodeficiency virus 1; gag
   1073..1306    +  misc_feature   RRE: The Rev response element (RRE) of HIV-1 allows for Rev-dependent mRNA export from the nucleus to the cytoplasm.
   1683..1709    +  CDS            Rev (fragment): human immunodeficiency virus 1 (HIV-1) Rev protein; rev; enhances nuclear export of unspliced and incompletely spliced viral mRNAs
   1716..1739    +  promoter       SV40 promoter (fragment): SV40 early promoter
   1740..1811    +  promoter       SV40 promoter (fragment): SV40 enhancer and early promoter
   1835..1970    +  rep_origin     SV40 ori: SV40 origin of replication
   2016..2612    +  CDS            PuroR (fragment): puromycin N-acetyltransferase; pac from Streptomyces; confers resistance to puromycin
   2661..2778    +  misc_feature   cPPT/CTS: central polypurine tract and central termination sequence of HIV-1
   2843..2909    +  CDS            small t antigen (fragment): SV40 (simian virus 40) small t antigen
   2916..4094    +  promoter       EF-1α promoter: strong constitutive promoter for human elongation factor EF-1α
   4115..4132    +  protein_bind   attB1 (fragment): mutant version of attB; core recombination site for the Gateway® BP reaction BP Clonase™
   4147..4335    +  CDS            TITF1 (fragment): TITF1_CAVPO - Also known as TTF1. Experimental evidence at transcript level: Swiss-Prot protein existence level 2. Transcription factor that binds and activates the promoter of thyroid specific genes such as thyroglobulin, thyroperoxidase, and thyrotropin receptor. Crucial in the maintenance of the thyroid differentiation phenotype. May play a role in lung development and surfactant homeostasis (By similarity). From Cavia porcellus (Guinea pig).
   4343..4360    -  protein_bind   attB2 (fragment): mutant version of attB; core recombination site for the Gateway® BP reaction BP Clonase™
   4369..4410    +  CDS            V5 tag: epitope tag from simian virus 5
   4461..5049    +  misc_feature   WPRE: woodchuck hepatitis virus posttranscriptional regulatory element
   5100..5119    +  misc_feature   cPPT/CTS (fragment): central polypurine tract and central termination sequence of HIV-1
   5121..5354    +  LTR            3' LTR (ΔU3): self-inactivating 3' long terminal repeat (LTR) from HIV-1
   5432..5553    +  polyA_signal   SV40 poly(A) signal: SV40 polyadenylation signal
   5593..5728    +  rep_origin     SV40 ori: SV40 origin of replication
   5749..5767    -  promoter       T7 promoter: promoter for bacteriophage T7 RNA polymerase
   5775..5930    +  CDS            lacZα (fragment): LacZα fragment of β-galactosidase; lacZ fragment
   5935..6363    +  rep_origin     f1 ori (sequence partly withheld): f1 bacteriophage origin of replication; arrow indicates direction of (+) strand synthesis
   6416..6520    +  promoter       AmpR promoter: bla
   6521..7381    +  CDS            AmpR: β-lactamase; bla; confers resistance to ampicillin, carbenicillin, and related antibiotics
   7552..8140    +  rep_origin     ori: high-copy-number ColE1/pMB1/pBR322/pUC origin of replication
   8323..8415    +  CDS            lacI (fragment): lac repressor; lacI; The lac repressor binds to the lac operator to inhibit transcription in E. coli. This inhibition can be relieved by adding lactose or isopropyl-β-D-thiogalactopyranoside (IPTG).
   8428..8449    +  protein_bind   CAP binding site: CAP binding activates transcription in the presence of cAMP. E. coli catabolite activator protein
   8464..8494    +  promoter       lac promoter: promoter for the E. coli lac operon
   8502..8518    +  protein_bind   lac operator: The lac repressor binds to the lac operator to inhibit transcription in E. coli. This inhibition can be relieved by adding lactose or isopropyl-β-D-thiogalactopyranoside (IPTG). lac repressor encoded by lacI
   8563..8581    +  promoter       T3 promoter: promoter for bacteriophage T3 RNA polymerase
