[The description below was written by a language model from this plasmid's Addgene catalogue record and pLannotate feature annotations shown in this document.]
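Description:
pLX-EF1a_NKX2-1_HD_160-223AA is a lentiviral mammalian expression plasmid built on the pLX307 backbone for overexpressing a truncated form of the human lineage transcription factor NKX2-1 (also known as TTF-1/TITF1). It is maintained in E. coli through a high-copy ColE1/pUC-type origin and an ampicillin resistance gene, and it also carries an f1 origin and remnants of a lac/lacZα cloning region flanked by T7 and T3 promoters. The viral portion has a third-generation, self-inactivating layout. An RSV promoter drives a truncated HIV-1 5' LTR, followed by the Ψ packaging signal with a gag fragment, the Rev response element, a cPPT/CTS element, WPRE and a ΔU3 3' LTR, with an SV40 polyadenylation signal downstream.

Two expression units lie between the LTRs. An SV40 early promoter/origin region drives puromycin N-acetyltransferase, which allows selection of transduced mammalian cells. The EF-1α promoter drives the insert, which was introduced by Gateway recombination and is flanked by attB1 and attB2 sites. The insert is a short (195 bp) fragment encoding only residues 160–223 of NKX2-1, the homeodomain, with the N-terminal (1–159) and C-terminal (224–371) regions deleted. It is fused at its C terminus to a V5 epitope tag for detection. The automated annotation matched this segment to the guinea pig TITF1 orthologue, which probably reflects conservation of the homeodomain, since the catalogue lists the species as human. The sequenced record is 8,608 nt, shorter than the listed empty backbone size, as expected if the Gateway cassette was replaced by this small insert. The stated purpose is lentiviral overexpression of a homeodomain-only mutant, and the associated work concerns NKX2-1 in lung adenocarcinoma.
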