Addgene plasmid #221489: pLX-EF1a_NKX2-1_HD_160-223AA
Purpose: NKX2-1 N-terminal and C-terminal truncation (homeodomain only) mutation lentiviral overexpression
Depositing lab: Matthew Meyerson. Depositing organization: Broad Institute. Publication: Dosage amplification dictates oncogenic regulation by the NKX2-1 lineage factor in lung adenocarcinoma. Pulice JL, Meyerson M. bioRxiv [Preprint]. 2023 Oct 27:2023.10.26.563996. doi: 10.1101/2023.10.26.563996. PubMed 37994369.
Backbone
  Vector backbone: pLX307
  Backbone size w/o insert (bp): 10065
  Vector type: Mammalian Expression, Lentiviral
  Selectable markers: Puromycin
Growth in bacteria
  Bacterial resistance: Ampicillin, 100 μg/mL
  Growth temperature: 37°C
  Growth strain: NEB Stable
  Copy number: High Copy
Gene/Insert
  Gene/Insert name: NKX2-1
  Species: H. sapiens (human)
  Insert size (bp): 195
  Mutation: Deletion of 1-159AA N-terminal and 224-371AA C-terminal domains
  Entrez Gene: NKX2-1 (a.k.a. BCH, BHC, NK-2, NKX2.1, NKX2A, NMTC1, T/EBP, TEBP, TITF1, TTF-1, TTF1)
  Promoter: EF1a
  Tag / fusion protein: V5 (C terminal on insert)
  Cloning method: Gateway Cloning
  Sequencing primers: 5′ EF1a-Fw; 3′ WPRE-Rv
Terms and licenses: Academic/Nonprofit Terms; Industry Terms: Not Available to Industry
How to cite: pLX-EF1a_NKX2-1_HD_160-223AA was a gift from Matthew Meyerson (Addgene plasmid # 221489 ; http://n2t.net/addgene:221489 ; RRID:Addgene_221489)
